>Addgene plasmid #153547 | Donor-PIGAshort | addgene full sequence | sequence record 319289 | Addgene NGS Result
CTAAATTGTAAGCGTTAATATTTTGTTAAAATTCGCGTTAAATTTTTGTTAAATCAGCTCATTTTTTAAC
CAATAGGCCGAAATCGGCAAAATCCCTTATAAATCAAAAGAATAGACCGAGATAGGGT
[37 nt withheld, positions 129-165]
AAAGAACGTGGACTCCAACGTCAAAGG
[49 nt withheld, positions 193-241]
T
[91 nt withheld, positions 243-333]
G
[124 nt withheld, positions 335-458]
CCCATTCGCCATTCAGGCTGCGCAACTGTTGGGAAGGGCGATCGGTGCGGGCCTCTTCGCTATTACGCCA
GCTGGCGAAAGGGGGATGTGCTGCAAGGCGATTAAGTTGGGTAACGCCAGGGTTTTCCCAGTCACGACGT
TGTAAAACGACGGCCAGTGAGCGCGCGTAATACGACTCACTATAGGGCGAATTGGAGCTCCACCGCGGTG
GCGGCCGCTCTAGACTTTGCGGGACTTTGGAATTCTAGTAGTTGGCTAAAATTGATGGTGACTCCCTAGG
GGAGAGGAACTGTGGCTTATTCTTTGTATCACACAGCCTCTAGCCCGGTGTCTTGCCCAGAATAAGTACC
CAATAAGTTTTGAATCAAATGGCAATAATTATCGTGATTAAGTTCATTAAGGATATCATTACTATGACAA
CAACAACAAAACACAAGCAACTTTTGTTTGTATTTGTTTATAAAATGTTCCTGCAGGATCGGGTCATTGT
TTATCATGGGACAGGTGATGGGGTGATGGGTGAAAGTGCTCACACTTGGCTTCTCTCCCTCCAGGTATAT
GACCGGGTATCAGTGGAAGCTGTGTTGCCAATGGACAAACGACTGGACAGACTTATTTCTCACTGCGGCC
CAGTAACAGGCTACATCTTTGCTTTGTTGGCAGTTTTCAACTTCCTCTTCCTCATTTTCTTGAGATGGAT
GACTCCAGATTCTATCATTGATGTTGCAATAGATGCCACTGGGCCACGGGGTGCCTGGACTAATAACTAT
TCTCACAGTAAAAGAGGGGGTGAGAATAATGAGATATCTGAAACCAGGTAGAAGCTCGAGGGGGGGCCCG
GTACCCAGCTTTTGTTCCCTTTAGTGAGGGTTAATTGCGCGCTTGGCGTAATCATGGTCATAGCTGTTTC
CTGTGTGAAATTGTTATCCGCTCACAATTCCACACAACATACGAGCCGGGAGCATAAAGTGTAAAGCCTG
GGGTGCCTAATGAGTGAGCTAACTCACATTAATTGCGTTGCGCTCACTGCCCGCTTTCCAGTCGGGAAAC
CTGTCGTGCCAGCTGCATTAATGAATCGGCCAACGCGCGGGGAGAGGCGGTTTGCGTATTGGGCGCTCTT
CCGCTTCCTCGCTCACTGACTCGCTGCGCTCGGTCGTTCGGCTGCGGCGAGCGGTATCAGCTCACTCAAA
GGCGGTAATACGGTTATCCACAGAATCAGGGGATAACGCAGGAAAGAACATGTGAGCAAAAGGCCAGCAA
AAGGCCAGGAACCGTAAAAAGGCCGCGTTGCTGGCGTTTTTCCATAGGCTCCGCCCCCCTGACGAGCATC
ACAAAAATCGACGCTCAAGTCAGAGGTGGCGAAACCCGACAGGACTATAAAGATACCAGGCGTTTCCCCC
TGGAAGCTCCCTCGTGCGCTCTCCTGTTCCGACCCTGCCGCTTACCGGATACCTGTCCGCCTTTCTCCCT
TCGGGAAGCGTGGCGCTTTCTCATAGCTCACGCTGTAGGTATCTCAGTTCGGTGTAGGTCGTTCGCTCCA
AGCTGGGCTGTGTGCACGAACCCCCCGTTCAGCCCGACCGCTGCGCCTTATCCGGTAACTATCGTCTTGA
GTCCAACCCGGTAAGACACGACTTATCGCCACTGGCAGCAGCCACTGGTAACAGGATTAGCAGAGCGAGG
TATGTAGGCGGTGCTACAGAGTTCTTGAAGTGGTGGCCTAACTACGGCTACACTAGAAGAACAGTATTTG
GTATCTGCGCTCTGCTGAAGCCAGTTACCTTCGGAAAAAGAGTTGGTAGCTCTTGATCCGGCAAACAAAC
CACCGCTGGTAGCGGTGGTTTTTTTGTTTGCAAGCAGCAGATTACGCGCAGAAAAAAAGGATCTCAAGAA
GATCCTTTGATCTTTTCTACGGGGTCTGACGCTCAGTGGAACGAAAACTCACGTTAAGGGATTTTGGTCA
TGAGATTATCAAAAAGGATCTTCACCTAGATCCTTTTAAATTAAAAATGAAGTTTTAAATCAATCTAAAG
TATATATGAGTAAACTTGGTCTGACAGTTACCAATGCTTAATCAGTGAGGCACCTATCTCAGCGATCTGT
CTATTTCGTTCATCCATAGTTGCCTGACTCCCCGTCGTGTAGATAACTACGATACGGGAGGGCTTACCAT
CTGGCCCCAGTGCTGCAATGATACCGCGAGACCCACGCTCACCGGCTCCAGATTTATCAGCAATAAACCA
GCCAGCCGGAAGGGCCGAGCGCAGAAGTGGTCCTGCAACTTTATCCGCCTCCATCCAGTCTATTAATTGT
TGCCGGGAAGCTAGAGTAAGTAGTTCGCCAGTTAATAGTTTGCGCAACGTTGTTGCCATTGCTACAGGCA
TCGTGGTGTCACGCTCGTCGTTTGGTATGGCTTCATTCAGCTCCGGTTCCCAACGATCAAGGCGAGTTAC
ATGATCCCCCATGTTGTGCAAAAAAGCGGTTAGCTCCTTCGGTCCTCCGATCGTTGTCAGAAGTAAGTTG
GCCGCAGTGTTATCACTCATGGTTATGGCAGCACTGCATAATTCTCTTACTGTCATGCCATCCGTAAGAT
GCTTTTCTGTGACTGGTGAGTACTCAACCAAGTCATTCTGAGAATAGTGTATGCGGCGACCGAGTTGCTC
TTGCCCGGCGTCAATACGGGATAATACCGCGCCACATAGCAGAACTTTAAAAGTGCTCATCATTGGAAAA
CGTTCTTCGGGGCGAAAACTCTCAAGGATCTTACCGCTGTTGAGATCCAGTTCGATGTAACCCACTCGTG
CACCCAACTGATCTTCAGCATCTTTTACTTTCACCAGCGTTTCTGGGTGAGCAAAAACAGGAAGGCAAAA
TGCCGCAAAAAAGGGAATAAGGGCGACACGGAAATGTTGAATACTCATACTCTTCCTTTTTCAATATTAT
TGAAGCATTTATCAGGGTTATTGTCTCATGAGCGGATACATATTTGAATGTATTTAGAAAAATAAACAAA
TAGGGGTTCCGCGCACATTTCCCCGAAAAGTGCCAC
Features (pLannotate 1.2.2; 14 found; start..end, strand, type, name):
     30..458     -  rep_origin     f1 ori (sequence partly withheld): f1 bacteriophage origin of replication; arrow indicates direction of (+) strand synthesis
    463..618     -  CDS            lacZα (fragment): LacZα fragment of β-galactosidase; lacZ fragment
    626..644     +  promoter       T7 promoter: promoter for bacteriophage T7 RNA polymerase
    653..682     +  misc_feature   MCS (fragment): pBluescript multiple cloning site
   1010..1276    +  CDS            PIGA (fragment): PIGA_HUMAN - Experimental evidence at protein level: Swiss-Prot protein existence level 1. Catalytic subunit of the glycosylphosphatidylinositol-N- acetylglucosaminyltransferase (GPI-GnT) complex that catalyzes the transfer of N-acetylglucosamine from UDP-N-acetylglucosamine to phosphatidylinositol and participates in the first step of GPI biosynthesis. From Homo sapiens (Human).
   1283..1303    +  misc_feature   MCS (fragment): pBluescript multiple cloning site
   1316..1334    -  promoter       T3 promoter: promoter for bacteriophage T3 RNA polymerase
   1379..1395    -  protein_bind   lac operator: The lac repressor binds to the lac operator to inhibit transcription in E. coli. This inhibition can be relieved by adding lactose or isopropyl-β-D-thiogalactopyranoside (IPTG). lac repressor encoded by lacI
   1403..1433    -  promoter       lac promoter: promoter for the E. coli lac operon
   1448..1469    -  protein_bind   CAP binding site: CAP binding activates transcription in the presence of cAMP. E. coli catabolite activator protein
   1482..1574    -  CDS            lacI (fragment): lac repressor; lacI; The lac repressor binds to the lac operator to inhibit transcription in E. coli. This inhibition can be relieved by adding lactose or isopropyl-β-D-thiogalactopyranoside (IPTG).
   1757..2345    -  rep_origin     ori: high-copy-number ColE1/pMB1/pBR322/pUC origin of replication
   2516..3376    -  CDS            AmpR: β-lactamase; bla; confers resistance to ampicillin, carbenicillin, and related antibiotics
   3377..3481    -  promoter       AmpR promoter: bla
