[The description below was written by a language model from this plasmid's Addgene catalogue record and pLannotate feature annotations shown in this document.]
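Description:
Donor-PIGAshort is a small homology donor plasmid built on the pBluescript II KS(+) cloning backbone, about 3.5 kb in total. It is used as a repair template for targeted correction of a mutation in exon 6 of the human PIGA gene. It is maintained in E. coli as a high-copy plasmid through its ColE1/pUC-type origin and is selected with ampicillin via the β-lactamase gene and its own promoter. The backbone also carries the f1 phage origin, which permits single-stranded DNA production. The usual pBluescript lac elements are present (lac promoter, operator, CAP site and a lacZα fragment), along with T7 and T3 promoters that flank the cloning site. The record lists no selectable marker for mammalian cells.

The insert is a 603-bp fragment of human genomic PIGA spanning part of intron 5 and exon 6, cloned between XbaI and XhoI sites that are both retained. It is recorded as carrying no mutation, so it supplies the wild-type sequence. The feature table annotates only the downstream part of the insert as PIGA coding sequence, which fits an upstream intronic portion followed by exon 6. No promoter drives the insert and no tag or reporter is attached, because the fragment is meant to act purely as a template for homology-directed repair rather than to be expressed. PIGA encodes the catalytic subunit of the enzyme complex that performs the first step of GPI-anchor biosynthesis. The associated publication concerns tandem paired nicking as a precise genome-editing strategy, so this donor is presumably delivered alongside a nuclease or nickase. Those components are not on this plasmid, and the record does not describe them. The "short" in the name suggests a comparatively short homology template, though the record gives no comparison.
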