Addgene plasmid #153547: Donor-PIGAshort
Purpose: Used as a donor vector for the targeted correction of a mutation in PIGA exon 6
Depositing lab: Hiroyuki Konishi. Depositing organization: Aichi Medical University. Publication: Tandem Paired Nicking Promotes Precise Genome Editing with Scarce Interference by p53. Hyodo T, Rahman ML, Karnan S, Ito T, Toyoda A, Ota A, Wahiduzzaman M, Tsuzuki S, Okada Y, Hosokawa Y, Konishi H. Cell Rep. 2020 Jan 28;30(4):1195-1207.e7. doi: 10.1016/j.celrep.2019.12.064. PubMed 31995758.
Backbone
  Vector backbone: pBSII-KS(+)
  Backbone size w/o insert (bp): 2961
  Total vector size (bp): 3504
  Modifications to backbone: N/A
  Vector type: Donor plasmid
  Selectable markers: None
Growth in bacteria
  Bacterial resistance: Ampicillin, 100 μg/mL
  Growth temperature: 37°C
  Growth strain: DH5alpha
  Copy number: High Copy
Gene/Insert
  Gene/Insert name: PIGA (a 603-bp fragment from intron 5 and exon 6) (alt name: N/A)
  Species: H. sapiens (human)
  Insert size (bp): 603
  Mutation: No mutation
  Promoter: No promoter
  Tag / fusion protein: N/A
  Cloning method: Restriction Enzyme; 5′ cloning site XbaI (not destroyed); 3′ cloning site XhoI (not destroyed)
  Sequencing primers: 5′ T7, M13 fwd; 3′ T3, M13 rev
Terms and licenses: Academic/Nonprofit Terms; Industry Terms: Not Available to Industry
How to cite: Donor-PIGAshort was a gift from Hiroyuki Konishi (Addgene plasmid # 153547 ; http://n2t.net/addgene:153547 ; RRID:Addgene_153547)
